>Addgene plasmid #77434 | ATP23 gRNA (BRDN0001146795) | addgene full sequence | sequence record 187752 | Addgene Assembled Sequence
CCCGGGTGCAAAGATGGATAAAGTTTTAAACAGAGAGGAATCTTTGCAGCTAATGGACCTTCTAGGTCTT
GAAAGGAGTGGGAATTGGCTCCGGTGCCCGTCAGTGGGCAGAGCGCACATCGCCCACAGTCCCCGAGAAG
TTGGGGGGAGGGGTCGGCAATTGATCCGGTGCCTAGAGAAGGTGGCGCGGGGTAAACTGGGAAAGTGATG
TCGTGTACTGGCTCCGCCTTTTTCCCGAGGGTGGGGGAGAACCGTATATAAGTGCAGTAGTCGCCGTGAA
CGTTCTTTTTCGCAACGGGTTTGCCGCCAGAACACAGGTAAGTGCCGTGTGTGGTTCCCGCGGGCCTGGC
CTCTTTACGGGTTATGGCCCTTGCGTGCCTTGAATTACTTCCACCTGGCTGCAGTACGTGATTCTTGATC
CCGAGCTTCGGGTTGGAAGTGGGTGGGAGAGTTCGAGGCCTTGCGCTTAAGGAGCCCCTTCGCCTCGTGC
TTGAGTTGAGGCCTGGCCTGGGCGCTGGGGCCGCCGCGTGCGAATCTGGTGGCACCTTCGCGCCTGTCTC
GCTGCTTTCGATAAGTCTCTAGCCATTTAAAATTTTTGATGACCTGCTGCGACGCTTTTTTTCTGGCAAG
ATAGTCTTGTAAATGCGGGCCAAGATCTGCACACTGGTATTTCGGTTTTTGGGGCCGCGGGCGGCGACGG
GGCCCGTGCGTCCCAGCGCACATGTTCGGCGAGGCGGGGCCTGCGAGCGCGGCCACCGAGAATCGGACGG
GGGTAGTCTCAAGCTGGCCGGCCTGCTCTGGTGCCTGGCCTCGCGCCGCCGTGTATCGCCCCGCCCTGGG
CGGCAAGGCTGGCCCGGTCGGCACCAGTTGCGTGAGCGGAAAGATGGCCGCTTCCCGGCCCTGCTGCAGG
GAGCTCAAAATGGAGGACGCGGCGCTCGGGAGAGCGGGCGGGTGAGTCACCCACACAAAGGAAAAGGGCC
TTTCCGTCCTCAGCCGTCGCTTCATGTGACTCCACGGAGTACCGGGCGCCGTCCAGGCACCTCGATTAGT
TCTCGAGCTTTTGGAGTACGTCGTCTTTAGGTTGGGGGGAGGGGTTTTATGCGATGGAGTTTCCCCACAC
TGAGTGGGTGGAGACTGAAGTTAGGCCAGCTTGGCACTTGATGTAATTCTCCTTGGAATTTGCCCTTTTT
GAGTTTGGATCTTGGTTCATTCTCAAGCCTCAGACAGTGGTTCAAAGTTTTTTTCTTCCATTTCAGGTGT
CGTGACGTACGGCCACCATGACCGAGTACAAGCCCACGGTGCGCCTCGCCACCCGCGACGACGTCCCCAG
GGCCGTACGCACCCTCGCCGCCGCGTTCGCCGACTACCCCGCCACGCGCCACACCGTCGATCCGGACCGC
CACATCGAGCGGGTCACCGAGCTGCAAGAACTCTTCCTCACGCGCGTCGGGCTCGACATCGGCAAGGTGT
GGGTCGCGGACGACGGCGCCGCCGTGGCGGTCTGGACCACGCCGGAGAGCGTCGAAGCGGGGGCGGTGTT
CGCCGAGATCGGCCCGCGCATGGCCGAGTTGAGCGGTTCCCGGCTGGCCGCGCAGCAACAGATGGAAGGC
CTCCTGGCGCCGCACCGGCCCAAGGAGCCCGCGTGGTTCCTGGCCACCGTCGGAGTCTCGCCCGACCACC
AGGGCAAGGGTCTGGGCAGCGCCGTCGTGCTCCCCGGAGTGGAGGCGGCCGAGCGCGCCGGGGTGCCCGC
CTTCCTGGAGACCTCCGCGCCCCGCAACCTCCCCTTCTACGAGCGGCTCGGCTTCACCGTCACCGCCGAC
GTCGAGGTGCCCGAAGGACCGCGCACCTGGTGCATGACCCGCAAGCCCGGTGCCTGAACGCGTTAAGTCG
ACAATCAACCTCTGGATTACAAAATTTGTGAAAGATTGACTGGTATTCTTAACTATGTTGCTCCTTTTAC
GCTATGTGGATACGCTGCTTTAATGCCTTTGTATCATGCTATTGCTTCCCGTATGGCTTTCATTTTCTCC
TCCTTGTATAAATCCTGGTTGCTGTCTCTTTATGAGGAGTTGTGGCCCGTTGTCAGGCAACGTGGCGTGG
TGTGCACTGTGTTTGCTGACGCAACCCCCACTGGTTGGGGCATTGCCACCACCTGTCAGCTCCTTTCCGG
GACTTTCGCTTTCCCCCTCCCTATTGCCACGGCGGAACTCATCGCCGCCTGCCTTGCCCGCTGCTGGACA
GGGGCTCGGCTGTTGGGCACTGACAATTCCGTGGTGTTGTCGGGGAAATCATCGTCCTTTCCTTGGCTGC
TCGCCTGTGTTGCCACCTGGATTCTGCGCGGGACGTCCTTCTGCTACGTCCCTTCGGCCCTCAATCCAGC
GGACCTTCCTTCCCGCGGCCTGCTGCCGGCTCTGCGGCCTCTTCCGCGTCTTCGCCTTCGCCCTCAGACG
AGTCGGATCTCCCTTTGGGCCGCCTCCCCGCGTCGACTTTAAGACCAATGACTTACAAGGCAGCTGTAGA
TCTTAGCCACTTTTTAAAAGAAAAGGGGGGACTGGAAGGGCTAATTCACTCCCAACGAAGACAAGATCTG
CTTTTTGCTTGTACTGGGTCTCTCTGGTTAGACCAGATCTGAGCCTGGGAGCTCTCTGGCTAACTAGGGA
ACCCACTGCTTAAGCCTCAATAAAGCTTGCCTTGAGTGCTTCAAGTAGTGTGTGCCCGTCTGTTGTGTGA
CTCTGGTAACTAGAGATCCCTCAGACCCTTTTAGTCAGTGTGGAAAATCTCTAGCAGTACGTATAGTAGT
TCATGTCATCTTATTATTCAGTATTTATAACTTGCAAAGAAATGAATATCAGAGAGTGAGAGGAACTTGT
TTATTGCAGCTTATAATGGTTACAAATAAAGCAATAGCATCACAAATTTCACAAATAAAGCATTTTTTTC
ACTGCATTCTAGTTGTGGTTTGTCCAAACTCATCAATGTATCTTATCATGTCTGGCTCTAGCTATCCCGC
CCCTAACTCCGCCCATCCCGCCCCTAACTCCGCCCAGTTCCGCCCATTCTCCGCCCCATGGCTGACTAAT
TTTTTTTATTTATGCAGAGGCCGAGGCCGCCTCGGCCTCTGAGCTATTCCAGAAGTAGTGAGGAGGCTTT
TTTGGAGGCCTAGGGACGTACCCAATTCGCCCTATAGTGAGTCGTATTACGCGCGCTCACTGGCCGTCGT
TTTACAACGTCGTGACTGGGAAAACCCTGGCGTTACCCAACTTAATCGCCTTGCAGCACATCCCCCTTTC
GCCAGCTGGCGTAATAGCGAAGAGGCCCGCACCGATCGCCCTTCCCAACAGTTGCGCAGCCTGAATGGCG
AATGGG
[124 nt withheld, positions 3367-3490]
C
[91 nt withheld, positions 3492-3582]
A
[49 nt withheld, positions 3584-3632]
CCTTTGACGTTGGAGTCCACGTTCTTT
[37 nt withheld, positions 3660-3696]
ACCCTATCTCGGTCTATTCTTTTGATTTATAAGGGATTTTGCCGATTTCGGCCTATTGGTTAAAAAATGA
GCTGATTTAACAAAAATTTAACGCGAATTTTAACAAAATATTAACGCTTACAATTTAGGTGGCACTTTTC
GGGGAAATGTGCGCGGAACCCCTATTTGTTTATTTTTCTAAATACATTCAAATATGTATCCGCTCATGAG
ACAATAACCCTGATAAATGCTTCAATAATATTGAAAAAGGAAGAGTATGAGTATTCAACATTTCCGTGTC
GCCCTTATTCCCTTTTTTGCGGCATTTTGCCTTCCTGTTTTTGCTCACCCAGAAACGCTGGTGAAAGTAA
AAGATGCTGAAGATCAGTTGGGTGCACGAGTGGGTTACATCGAACTGGATCTCAACAGCGGTAAGATCCT
TGAGAGTTTTCGCCCCGAAGAACGTTTTCCAATGATGAGCACTTTTAAAGTTCTGCTATGTGGCGCGGTA
TTATCCCGTATTGACGCCGGGCAAGAGCAACTCGGTCGCCGCATACACTATTCTCAGAATGACTTGGTTG
AGTACTCACCAGTCACAGAAAAGCATCTTACGGATGGCATGACAGTAAGAGAATTATGCAGTGCTGCCAT
AACCATGAGTGATAACACTGCGGCCAACTTACTTCTGACAACGATCGGAGGACCGAAGGAGCTAACCGCT
TTTTTGCACAACATGGGGGATCATGTAACTCGCCTTGATCGTTGGGAACCGGAGCTGAATGAAGCCATAC
CAAACGACGAGCGTGACACCACGATGCCTGTAGCAATGGCAACAACGTTGCGCAAACTATTAACTGGCGA
ACTACTTACTCTAGCTTCCCGGCAACAATTAATAGACTGGATGGAGGCGGATAAAGTTGCAGGACCACTT
CTGCGCTCGGCCCTTCCGGCTGGCTGGTTTATTGCTGATAAATCTGGAGCCGGTGAGCGTGGGTCTCGCG
GTATCATTGCAGCACTGGGGCCAGATGGTAAGCCCTCCCGTATCGTAGTTATCTACACGACGGGGAGTCA
GGCAACTATGGATGAACGAAATAGACAGATCGCTGAGATAGGTGCCTCACTGATTAAGCATTGGTAACTG
TCAGACCAAGTTTACTCATATATACTTTAGATTGATTTAAAACTTCATTTTTAATTTAAAAGGATCTAGG
TGAAGATCCTTTTTGATAATCTCATGACCAAAATCCCTTAACGTGAGTTTTCGTTCCACTGAGCGTCAGA
CCCCGTAGAAAAGATCAAAGGATCTTCTTGAGATCCTTTTTTTCTGCGCGTAATCTGCTGCTTGCAAACA
AAAAAACCACCGCTACCAGCGGTGGTTTGTTTGCCGGATCAAGAGCTACCAACTCTTTTTCCGAAGGTAA
CTGGCTTCAGCAGAGCGCAGATACCAAATACTGTTCTTCTAGTGTAGCCGTAGTTAGGCCACCACTTCAA
GAACTCTGTAGCACCGCCTACATACCTCGCTCTGCTAATCCTGTTACCAGTGGCTGCTGCCAGTGGCGAT
AAGTCGTGTCTTACCGGGTTGGACTCAAGACGATAGTTACCGGATAAGGCGCAGCGGTCGGGCTGAACGG
GGGGTTCGTGCACACAGCCCAGCTTGGAGCGAACGACCTACACCGAACTGAGATACCTACAGCGTGAGCT
ATGAGAAAGCGCCACGCTTCCCGAAGGGAGAAAGGCGGACAGGTATCCGGTAAGCGGCAGGGTCGGAACA
GGAGAGCGCACGAGGGAGCTTCCAGGGGGAAACGCCTGGTATCTTTATAGTCCTGTCGGGTTTCGCCACC
TCTGACTTGAGCGTCGATTTTTGTGATGCTCGTCAGGGGGGCGGAGCCTATGGAAAAACGCCAGCAACGC
GGCCTTTTTACGGTTCCTGGCCTTTTGCTGGCCTTTTGCTCACATGTTCTTTCCTGCGTTATCCCCTGAT
TCTGTGGATAACCGTATTACCGCCTTTGAGTGAGCTGATACCGCTCGCCGCAGCCGAACGACCGAGCGCA
GCGAGTCAGTGAGCGAGGAAGCGGAAGAGCGCCCAATACGCAAACCGCCTCTCCCCGCGCGTTGGCCGAT
TCATTAATGCAGCTGGCACGACAGGTTTCCCGACTGGAAAGCGGGCAGTGAGCGCAACGCAATTAATGTG
AGTTAGCTCACTCATTAGGCACCCCAGGCTTTACACTTTATGCTTCCGGCTCGTATGTTGTGTGGAATTG
TGAGCGGATAACAATTTCACACAGGAAACAGCTATGACCATGATTACGCCAAGCGCGCAATTAACCCTCA
CTAAAGGGAACAAAAGCTGGAGCTGCAAGCTTAATGTAGTCTTATGCAATACTCTTGTAGTCTTGCAACA
TGGTAACGATGAGTTAGCAACATGCCTTACAAGGAGAGAAAAAGCACCGTGCATGCCGATTGGTGGAAGT
AAGGTGGTACGATCGTGCCTTATTAGGAAGGCAACAGACGGGTCTGACATGGATTGGACGAACCACTGAA
TTGCCGCATTGCAGAGATATTGTATTTAAGTGCCTAGCTCGATACATAAACGGGTCTCTCTGGTTAGACC
AGATCTGAGCCTGGGAGCTCTCTGGCTAACTAGGGAACCCACTGCTTAAGCCTCAATAAAGCTTGCCTTG
AGTGCTTCAAGTAGTGTGTGCCCGTCTGTTGTGTGACTCTGGTAACTAGAGATCCCTCAGACCCTTTTAG
TCAGTGTGGAAAATCTCTAGCAGTGGCGCCCGAACAGGGACTTGAAAGCGAAAGGGAAACCAGAGGAGCT
CTCTCGACGCAGGACTCGGCTTGCTGAAGCGCGCACGGCAAGAGGCGAGGGGCGGCGACTGGTGAGTACG
CCAAAAATTTTGACTAGCGGAGGCTAGAAGGAGAGAGATGGGTGCGAGAGCGTCAGTATTAAGCGGGGGA
GAATTAGATCGCGATGGGAAAAAATTCGGTTAAGGCCAGGGGGAAAGAAAAAATATAAATTAAAACATAT
AGTATGGGCAAGCAGGGAGCTAGAACGATTCGCAGTTAATCCTGGCCTGTTAGAAACATCAGAAGGCTGT
AGACAAATACTGGGACAGCTACAACCATCCCTTCAGACAGGATCAGAAGAACTTAGATCATTATATAATA
CAGTAGCAACCCTCTATTGTGTGCATCAAAGGATAGAGATAAAAGACACCAAGGAAGCTTTAGACAAGAT
AGAGGAAGAGCAAAACAAAAGTAAGACCACCGCACAGCAAGCGGCCGCTGATCTTCAGACCTGGAGGAGG
AGATATGAGGGACAATTGGAGAAGTGAATTATATAAATATAAAGTAGTAAAAATTGAACCATTAGGAGTA
GCACCCACCAAGGCAAAGAGAAGAGTGGTGCAGAGAGAAAAAAGAGCAGTGGGAATAGGAGCTTTGTTCC
TTGGGTTCTTGGGAGCAGCAGGAAGCACTATGGGCGCAGCGTCAATGACGCTGACGGTACAGGCCAGACA
ATTATTGTCTGGTATAGTGCAGCAGCAGAACAATTTGCTGAGGGCTATTGAGGCGCAACAGCATCTGTTG
CAACTCACAGTCTGGGGCATCAAGCAGCTCCAGGCAAGAATCCTGGCTGTGGAAAGATACCTAAAGGATC
AACAGCTCCTGGGGATTTGGGGTTGCTCTGGAAAACTCATTTGCACCACTGCTGTGCCTTGGAATGCTAG
TTGGAGTAATAAATCTCTGGAACAGATTTGGAATCACACGACCTGGATGGAGTGGGACAGAGAAATTAAC
AATTACACAAGCTTAATACACTCCTTAATTGAAGAATCGCAAAACCAGCAAGAAAAGAATGAACAAGAAT
TATTGGAATTAGATAAATGGGCAAGTTTGTGGAATTGGTTTAACATAACAAATTGGCTGTGGTATATAAA
ATTATTCATAATGATAGTAGGAGGCTTGGTAGGTTTAAGAATAGTTTTTGCTGTACTTTCTATAGTGAAT
AGAGTTAGGCAGGGATATTCACCATTATCGTTTCAGACCCACCTCCCAACCCCGAGGGGACCCAGAGAGG
GCCTATTTCCCATGATTCCTTCATATTTGCATATACGATACAAGGCTGTTAGAGAGATAATTAGAATTAA
TTTGACTGTAAACACAAAGATATTAGTACAAAATACGTGACGTAGAAAGTAATAATTTCTTGGGTAGTTT
GCAGTTTTAAAATTATGTTTTAAAATGGACTATCATATGCTTACCGTAACTTGAAAGTATTTCGATTTCT
TGGCTTTATATATCTTGTGGAAAGGACGAAACACCGCAAGTGAGCAGTCTCCACTAGTTTTAGAGCTAGA
AATAGCAAGTTAAAATAAGGCTAGTCCGTTATCAACTTGAAAAAGTGGCACCGAGTCGGTGCTTTTTTAA
GCTTGGCGTAACTAGATCTTGAGACAAATGGCAGTATTCATCCACAATTTTAAAAGAAAAGGGGGGATTG
GGGGGTACAGTGCAGGGGAAAGAATAGTAGACATAATAGCAACAGACATACAAACTAAAGAATTACAAAA
ACAAATTACAAAAATTCAAAATTTTCGGGTTTATTACAGGGACAGCAGAGATCCACTTTGGCGCCGGCTC
GAGGGGG
Features (pLannotate 1.2.2; 29 found; start..end, strand, type, name):
     14..80      +  CDS            small t antigen (fragment): SV40 (simian virus 40) small t antigen
    106..317     +  promoter       EF-1α core promoter: core promoter for human elongation factor EF-1α
    318..1256    +  intron         EF-1α intron A: intron upstream of the start codon of human EF-1α
   1278..1877    +  CDS            PuroR (fragment): puromycin N-acetyltransferase; pac from Streptomyces; confers resistance to puromycin
   1893..2481    +  misc_feature   WPRE: woodchuck hepatitis virus posttranscriptional regulatory element
   2532..2551    +  misc_feature   cPPT/CTS (fragment): central polypurine tract and central termination sequence of HIV-1
   2553..2786    +  LTR            3' LTR (ΔU3): self-inactivating 3' long terminal repeat (LTR) from HIV-1
   2864..2985    +  polyA_signal   SV40 poly(A) signal: SV40 polyadenylation signal
   3025..3160    +  rep_origin     SV40 ori: SV40 origin of replication
   3181..3199    -  promoter       T7 promoter: promoter for bacteriophage T7 RNA polymerase
   3207..3362    +  CDS            lacZα (fragment): LacZα fragment of β-galactosidase; lacZ fragment
   3367..3795    +  rep_origin     f1 ori (sequence partly withheld): f1 bacteriophage origin of replication; arrow indicates direction of (+) strand synthesis
   3848..3952    +  promoter       AmpR promoter: bla
   3953..4813    +  CDS            AmpR: β-lactamase; bla; confers resistance to ampicillin, carbenicillin, and related antibiotics
   4984..5572    +  rep_origin     ori: high-copy-number ColE1/pMB1/pBR322/pUC origin of replication
   5755..5847    +  CDS            lacI (fragment): lac repressor; lacI; The lac repressor binds to the lac operator to inhibit transcription in E. coli. This inhibition can be relieved by adding lactose or isopropyl-β-D-thiogalactopyranoside (IPTG).
   5860..5881    +  protein_bind   CAP binding site: CAP binding activates transcription in the presence of cAMP. E. coli catabolite activator protein
   5896..5926    +  promoter       lac promoter: promoter for the E. coli lac operon
   5934..5950    +  protein_bind   lac operator: The lac repressor binds to the lac operator to inhibit transcription in E. coli. This inhibition can be relieved by adding lactose or isopropyl-β-D-thiogalactopyranoside (IPTG). lac repressor encoded by lacI
   5995..6013    +  promoter       T3 promoter: promoter for bacteriophage T3 RNA polymerase
   6041..6267    +  promoter       RSV promoter: Rous sarcoma virus enhancer/promoter
   6268..6448    +  LTR            5' LTR (truncated): truncated 5' long terminal repeat (LTR) from HIV-1
   6495..6620    +  misc_feature   HIV-1 Ψ: packaging signal of human immunodeficiency virus type 1
   6604..6967    +  CDS            HIV-1 gag (fragment): gag protein from human immunodeficiency virus 1; gag
   7113..7346    +  misc_feature   RRE: The Rev response element (RRE) of HIV-1 allows for Rev-dependent mRNA export from the nucleus to the cytoplasm.
   7723..7749    +  CDS            Rev (fragment): human immunodeficiency virus 1 (HIV-1) Rev protein; rev; enhances nuclear export of unspliced and incompletely spliced viral mRNAs
   7753..7993    +  promoter       U6 promoter: RNA polymerase III promoter for human U6 snRNA
   8023..8098    +  misc_RNA       gRNA scaffold: guide RNA scaffold for the Streptococcus pyogenes CRISPR/Cas9 system
   8154..8271    +  misc_feature   cPPT/CTS: central polypurine tract and central termination sequence of HIV-1
