[The description below was written by a language model from this plasmid's Addgene catalogue record and pLannotate feature annotations shown in this document.]
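Description:
ATP23 gRNA (BRDN0001146795) is a third-generation lentiviral single-guide RNA plasmid built on the lentiGuide-Puro backbone and designed to target human ATP23 (listed in Entrez as XRCC6BP1, also known as KUB3). It is propagated in E. coli as a high-copy plasmid through a ColE1/pUC-type origin with ampicillin selection from the β-lactamase gene. The backbone also carries an f1 origin, an SV40 origin and poly(A) signal, and remnants of lac and T7/T3 cloning-vector sequences.

The lentiviral transfer cassette begins with an RSV promoter fused to a truncated HIV-1 5' LTR, which makes genomic RNA production Tat-independent. This is followed by the Ψ packaging signal with a partial gag sequence, the Rev response element for nuclear export, and a cPPT/CTS. It ends in a ΔU3 self-inactivating 3' LTR. Within this unit, a human U6 RNA polymerase III promoter drives the ATP23-specific spacer joined to the Streptococcus pyogenes Cas9 guide RNA scaffold. Downstream, the EF-1α core promoter with its intron A expresses puromycin N-acetyltransferase for selection of transduced mammalian cells, and a WPRE enhances transcript expression.

The plasmid does not encode Cas9, so it is meant to be used with a separate Cas9 lentivector or in cells that already express Cas9, typically for knockout of the target gene. It belongs to a human kinome gRNA collection associated with work on optimised sgRNA design. The depositors note that the guide was designed against a GenBank reference sequence that has since been withdrawn, so targeting should be checked against current annotation.
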