Addgene plasmid #77434: ATP23 gRNA (BRDN0001146795)
Purpose: 3rd generation lentiviral gRNA plasmid targeting human ATP23
Depositing lab: John Doench & David Root. Depositing organization: Broad Institute. Publication: Optimized sgRNA design to maximize activity and minimize off-target effects of CRISPR-Cas9. Doench JG, Fusi N, Sullender M, Hegde M, Vaimberg EW, Donovan KF, Smith I, Tothova Z, Wilen C, Orchard R, Virgin HW, Listgarten J, Root DE. Nat Biotechnol. 2016 Jan 18. doi: 10.1038/nbt.3437. PubMed 26780180.
Backbone
  Vector backbone: lentiGuide-Puro
  Backbone manufacturer: Zhang Lab (Addgene plasmid # 52963)
  Vector type: Mammalian Expression, Lentiviral, CRISPR
  Selectable markers: Puromycin
Growth in bacteria
  Bacterial resistance: Ampicillin, 100 μg/mL
  Growth temperature: 37°C
  Growth strain: DH5alpha
  Copy number: High Copy
Gene/Insert
  Gene/Insert name: ATP23 (alt name: ATP23)
  gRNA/shRNA sequence: CAAGTGAGCAGTCTCCACTA
  Species: H. sapiens (human)
  Entrez Gene: XRCC6BP1 (a.k.a. KUB3, MGC134817, MGC134818)
  Promoter: hU6
  Cloning method: Unknown
  Sequencing primers: 5′ U6-F; 3′ pS2-R
Terms and licenses: Academic/Nonprofit Terms; Industry Terms: Not Available to Industry
Depositor comments: The gRNA was designed to target a Genbank reference sequence which has since been removed from the database. Note that this plasmid does NOT contain Cas9. It should be used in conjunction with lentiCas9-Blast (Addgene #52962) or otherwise with cell lines already expressing Cas9. Browse the full kinome gRNA library at http://www.addgene.org/pooled-library/broadgpp-human-kinome/ or visit http://www.broadinstitute.org/rnai/public/ for detailed protocols and information.
How to cite: ATP23 gRNA (BRDN0001146795) was a gift from John Doench & David Root (Addgene plasmid # 77434 ; http://n2t.net/addgene:77434 ; RRID:Addgene_77434)
