>Addgene plasmid #77434 | ATP23 gRNA (BRDN0001146795) | depositor partial sequence | sequence record 144894 | Target Sequence
CAAGTGAGCAGTCTCCACTA
