>Addgene plasmid #77434 | ATP23 gRNA (BRDN0001146795) | addgene partial sequence | sequence record 187751 | hU6-F
GTAGAAAGTAATAATTTCTTGGGTAGTTTGCAGTTTTAAAATTATGTTTTAAAATGGACTATCATATGCT
TACCGTAACTTGAAAGTATTTCGATTTCTTGGCTTTATATATCTTGTGGAAAGGACGAAACACCGCAAGT
GAGCAGTCTCCACTAGTTTTAGAGCTAGAAATAGCAAGTTAAAATAAGGCTAGTCCGTTATCAACTTGAA
AAAGTGGCACCGAGTCGGTGCTTTTTTAAGCTTGGCGTAACTAGATCTTGAGACAAATGGCAGTATTCAT
CCACAATTTTAAAAGAAAAGGGGGGATTGGGGGGTACAGTGCAGGGGAAAGAATAGTAGACATAATAGCA
ACAGACATACAAACTAAAGAATTACAAAAACAAATTACAAAAATTCAAAATTTTCGGGTTTATTACAGGG
ACAGCAGAGATCCACTTTGGCGCCGGCTCGAGGGGGCCCGGGTGCAAAGATGGATAAAGTTTTAAACAGA
GAGGAATCTTTGCAGCTAATGGACCTTCTAGGTCTTGAAAGGAGTGGGAATTGGCTCCGGTGCCCGTCAG
TGGGCAGAGC
